>Addgene plasmid #81693 | pDONR223_PTEN_p.F90S | addgene full sequence | sequence record 168596 | Addgene NGS Result
TAGAAAAGATCAAAGGATCTTCTTGAGATCCTTTTTTTCTGCGCGTAATCTGCTGCTTGCAAACAAAAAA
ACCACCGCTACCAGCGGTGGTTTGTTTGCCGGATCAAGAGCTACCAACTCTTTTTCCGAAGGTAACTGGC
TTCAGCAGAGCGCAGATACCAAATACTGTTCTTCTAGTGTAGCCGTAGTTAGGCCACCACTTCAAGAACT
CTGTAGCACCGCCTACATACCTCGCTCTGCTAATCCTGTTACCAGTGGCTGCTGCCAGTGGCGATAAGTC
GTGTCTTACCGGGTTGGACTCAAGACGATAGTTACCGGATAAGGCGCAGCGGTCGGGCTGAACGGGGGGT
TCGTGCACACAGCCCAGCTTGGAGCGAACGACCTACACCGAACTGAGATACCTACAGCGTGAGCTATGAG
AAAGCGCCACGCTTCCCGAAGGGAGAAAGGCGGACAGGTATCCGGTAAGCGGCAGGGTCGGAACAGGAGA
GCGCACGAGGGAGCTTCCAGGGGGAAACGCCTGGTATCTTTATAGTCCTGTCGGGTTTCGCCACCTCTGA
CTTGAGCGTCGATTTTTGTGATGCTCGTCAGGGGGGCGGAGCCTATGGAAAAACGCCAGCAACGCGGCCT
TTTTACGGTTCCTGGCCTTTTGCTGGCCTTTTGCTCACATGTTCTTTCCTGCGTTATCCCCTGATTCTGT
GGATAACCGTATTACCGCCTTTGAGTGAGCTGATACCGCTCGCCGCAGCCGAACGACCGAGCGCAGCGAG
TCAGTGAGCGAGGAAGCGGAAGAGCGCCCAATACGCAAACCGCCTCTCCCCGCGCGTTGGCCGATTCATT
AATGCAGCTGGCACGACAGGTTTCCCGACTGGAAAGCGGGCAGTGAGCGCAACGCAATTAATACGCGTAC
CGCTAGCCAGGAAGAGTTTGTAGAAACGCAAAAAGGCCATCCGTCAGGATGGCCTTCTGCTTAGTTTGAT
GCCTGGCAGTTTATGGCGGGCGTCCTGCCCGCCACCCTCCGGGCCGTTGCTTCACAACGTTCAAATCCGC
TCCCGGCGGATTTGTCCTACTCAGGAGAGCGTTCACCGACAAACAACAGATAAAACGAAAGGCCCAGTCT
TCCGACTGAGCCTTTCGTTTTATTTGATGCCTGGCAGTTCCCTACTCTCGCGTTAACGCTAGCATGGATG
TTTTCCCAGTCACGACGTTGTAAAACGACGGCCAGTCTTAAGCTCGGGCCCCAAATAATGATTTTATTTT
GACTGATAGTGACCTGTTCGTTGCAACAAATTGATGAGCAATGCTTTTTTATAATGCCAACTTTGTACAA
AAAAGTTGGCACC
[1209 nt withheld, positions 1344-2552]
TGATTGCCAACTTTCTTGTACAAAGTTGGCATTATAAGAAAGCATTGCTTATCAATTTGTTGCAACGAAC
AGGTCACTATCAGTCAAAATAAAATCATTATTTGCCATCCAGCTGATATCCCCTATAGTGAGTCGTATTA
CATGGTCATAGCTGTTTCCTGGCAGCTCTGGCCCGTGTCTCAAAATCTCTGATGTTACATTGCACAAGAT
AAAAATATATCATCATGCCTCCTCTAGACCAGCCAGGACAGAAATGCCTCGACTTCGCTGCTACCCAAGG
TTGCCGGGTGACGCACACCGTGGAAACGGATGAAGGCACGAACCCAGTGGACATAAGCCTGTTCGGTTCG
TAAGCTGTAATGCAAGTAGCGTATGCGCTCACGCAACTGGTCCAGAACCTTGACCGAACGCAGCGGTGGT
AACGGCGCAGTGGCGGTTTTCATGGCTTGTTATGACTGTTTTTTTGGGGTACAGTCTATGCCTCGGGCAT
CCAAGCAGCAAGCGCGTTACGCCGTGGGTCGATGTTTGATGTTATGGAGCAGCAACGATGTTACGCAGCA
GGGCAGTCGCCCTAAAACAAAGTTAAACATTATGAGGGAAGCGGTGATCGCCGAAGTATCGACTCAACTA
TCAGAGGTAGTTGGCGTCATCGAGCGCCATCTCGAACCGACGTTGCTGGCCGTACATTTGTACGGCTCCG
CAGTGGATGGCGGCCTGAAGCCACACAGTGATATTGATTTGCTGGTTACGGTGACCGTAAGGCTTGATGA
AACAACGCGGCGAGCTTTGATCAACGACCTTTTGGAAACTTCGGCTTCCCCTGGAGAGAGCGAGATTCTC
CGCGCTGTAGAAGTCACCATTGTTGTGCACGACGACATCATTCCGTGGCGTTATCCAGCTAAGCGCGAAC
TGCAATTTGGAGAATGGCAGCGCAATGACATTCTTGCAGGTATCTTCGAGCCAGCCACGATCGACATTGA
TCTGGCTATCTTGCTGACAAAAGCAAGAGAACATAGCGTTGCCTTGGTAGGTCCAGCGGCGGAGGAACTC
TTTGATCCGGTTCCTGAACAGGATCTATTTGAGGCGCTAAATGAAACCTTAACGCTATGGAACTCGCCGC
CCGACTGGGCTGGCGATGAGCGAAATGTAGTGCTTACGTTGTCCCGCATTTGGTACAGCGCAGTAACCGG
CAAAATCGCGCCGAAGGATGTCGCTGCCGACTGGGCAATGGAGCGCCTGCCGGCCCAGTATCAGCCCGTC
ATACTTGAAGCTAGACAGGCTTATCTTGGACAAGAAGAAGATCGCTTGGCCTCGCGCGCAGATCAGTTGG
AAGAATTTGTCCACTACGTGAAAGGCGAGATCACCAAGGTAGTCGGCAAATAACCCTCGAGCCACCCATG
ACCAAAATCCCTTAACGTGAGTTACGCGTCGTTCCACTGAGCGTCAGACCCCG
Features (pLannotate 1.2.2; 12 found; start..end, strand, type, name):
     23..611     +  rep_origin     ori: high-copy-number ColE1/pMB1/pBR322/pUC origin of replication
    794..886     +  CDS            lacI (fragment): lac repressor; lacI; The lac repressor binds to the lac operator to inhibit transcription in E. coli. This inhibition can be relieved by adding lactose or isopropyl-β-D-thiogalactopyranoside (IPTG).
    941..968     -  terminator     rrnB T2 terminator: transcription terminator T2 from the E. coli rrnB gene
   1100..1143    +  terminator     rrnB T1 terminator: Escherichia coli rrnB; transcription terminator T1 from the E. coli rrnB gene
   1190..1226    -  CDS            lacZα (fragment): LacZα fragment of β-galactosidase; lacZ fragment
   1243..1338    +  protein_bind   attL3: mutant version of attL; recombination site for the Gateway® LR reaction LR Clonase™
   1344..2552    +  CDS            PTEN (sequence withheld): PTEN_HUMAN - Also known as MMAC1, TEP1. Experimental evidence at protein level: Swiss-Prot protein existence level 1. [Isoform alpha]: Functional kinase, like isoform 1 it antagonizes the PI3K-AKT/PKB signaling pathway. Plays a role in mitochondrial energetic metabolism by promoting COX activity and ATP production, via collaboration with isoform 1 in increasing protein levels of PINK1. From Homo sapiens (Human).
   2560..2655    -  protein_bind   attL3: mutant version of attL; recombination site for the Gateway® LR reaction LR Clonase™
   2674..2692    -  promoter       T7 promoter: promoter for bacteriophage T7 RNA polymerase
   2882..2905    +  promoter       Pc promoter (fragment): intI1 (promoter lies within the coding sequence); class 1 integron promoter
   3081..3137    +  CDS            GmR (fragment): gentamycin acetyltransferase; aacC1; confers resistance to gentamycin
   3144..3935    +  CDS            SmR: aminoglycoside adenylyltransferase (Murphy, 1985); aadA; confers resistance to spectinomycin and streptomycin
