[The description below was written by a language model from this plasmid's Addgene catalogue record and pLannotate feature annotations shown in this document.]
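Description:
pDONR223_PTEN_p.F90S is a Gateway entry clone built on the Invitrogen pDONR223 backbone and carrying the human PTEN open reading frame with the F90S missense substitution. It is a bacterial plasmid of about 4 kb. It replicates at high copy number from a ColE1/pUC-type origin and is selected with spectinomycin through the aadA (SmR) aminoglycoside adenylyltransferase gene. Short fragments annotated as lacI, lacZα, a gentamicin resistance gene and an integron Pc promoter appear to be backbone remnants rather than functional units.

The PTEN coding sequence, about 1.2 kb, sits between two attL-type recombination sites in opposite orientation. The automated annotation labels both as attL3, but their role is clear: they are the sites through which LR Clonase transfers the ORF into an attR-containing destination vector. The record lists no promoter for the insert, so the plasmid is not meant for expression and serves as a shuttle for the ORF. rrnB T1 and T2 terminators lie upstream of the cassette, where they insulate the insert from read-through transcription. A T7 promoter lies on the far side of the cassette, pointing back toward the insert. M13 primer sites flank the insert for sequence verification. The clone is in the "closed" configuration, with a stop codon directly after the ORF, so destination vectors can add N-terminal tags but not C-terminal fusions.

PTEN is a tumour suppressor that antagonises PI3K–AKT signalling. This variant belongs to the Target Accelerator Plasmid Collection, assembled for systematic functional testing of rare cancer-associated alleles. It would typically be recombined into expression vectors so its activity can be compared with wild-type PTEN.
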