Addgene plasmid #81693: pDONR223_PTEN_p.F90S
Purpose: Gateway Donor vector containing PTEN, part of the Target Accelerator Plasmid Collection.
Depositing lab: Jesse Boehm & William Hahn & David Root. Depositing organization: Broad Institute. Publication: Systematic Functional Interrogation of Rare Cancer Variants Identifies Oncogenic Alleles. Kim E, Ilic N, Shrestha Y, Zou L, Kamburov A, Zhu C, Yang X, Lubonja R, Tran N, Nguyen C, Lawrence MS, Piccioni F, Bagul M, Doench JG, Chouinard CR, Wu X, Hogstrom L, Natoli T, Tamayo P, Horn H, Corsello SM, Lage K, Root DE, Subramanian A, Golub TR, Getz G, Boehm JS, Hahn WC. Cancer Discov. 2016 Jul;6(7):714-26. doi: 10.1158/2159-8290.CD-16-0160. Epub 2016 May 4. PubMed 27147599.
Backbone
  Vector backbone: pDONR223
  Backbone manufacturer: Invitrogen
  Backbone size w/o insert (bp): 2790
  Vector type: Gateway Entry vector
Growth in bacteria
  Bacterial resistance: Spectinomycin, 50 μg/mL
  Growth temperature: 37°C
  Growth strain: DH5alpha
  Copy number: High Copy
Gene/Insert
  Gene/Insert name: PTEN (alt name: NM_000314.6)
  Species: H. sapiens (human)
  Mutation: F90S
  Entrez Gene: PTEN (a.k.a. 10q23del, BZS, CWS1, DEC, GLM2, MHAM, MMAC1, PTEN1, PTENbeta, PTENgama, TEP1)
  Promoter: None
  Cloning method: Gateway Cloning
  Sequencing primers: 5′ M13pUC-fwd; 3′ M13-Rev
Terms and licenses: Academic/Nonprofit Terms; Industry Terms: Not Available to Industry
Depositor comments: Closed state: stop codon immediately follows insert
How to cite: pDONR223_PTEN_p.F90S was a gift from Jesse Boehm & William Hahn & David Root (Addgene plasmid # 81693 ; http://n2t.net/addgene:81693 ; RRID:Addgene_81693)
