>Addgene plasmid #81693 | pDONR223_PTEN_p.F90S | depositor partial sequence | sequence record 155012 | Insert sequence
[1209 nt withheld, positions 1-1209]
